>Addgene plasmid #159078 | pMSR:MSMEG_0713:Dendra | addgene full sequence | sequence record 315459 | Addgene NGS Result
TGATAGAGTTTGTCCTCCCTATCAGTGATAGATAGGCTTAAGGAGTAATACGACTCACTATAGGGAGAAG
GAGGCCATTATGAGCGGCAAACGCAACGAAGAAGCCCGTACGTTTCTGATCTCTGTGGCGGCCGAGCTCG
CCGGCATGCATGCGCAGACCCTGCGCACCTATGACCGGCTGGGCCTGGTCACCCCGCAGCGCACATCCGG
TGGCGGGCGGCGTTATTCGGAACGCGACGTCGACCTGCTGCGAGAGGTGCAGCGGCTGTCCCAGGACGAG
GGCGTGAACCTGGCCGGCATCAAGCGCATCATCGAGCTGACCAATCAGGTCGACGCGCTTCAGCGCCGGG
TCGCCGAGCTGACCGCCGAGGTCGAGCGACTGCGCAAGCCCAGCACCGCGTTGGTGCTCTGGCAGCCACG
GAACAACCGAAAACGCAAGCTTGGTGCGGCCGCGGGCAACACGCCTGGCATCAATCTGATCAAGGAGGAC
ATGCGTGTCAAGGTGCATATGGAGGGCAACGTGAACGGTCACGCCTTCGTGATCGAGGGGGAGGGTAAGG
GTAAGCCTTACGAAGGGACCCAGACCGCCAACCTCACCGTCAAGGAGGGCGCCCCTCTCCCATTCTCGTA
CGATATCCTCACTACCGCGGTGCATTACGGGAACCGCGTGTTCACCAAGTACCCCGAGGATATCCCTGAC
TACTTCAAGCAGAGCTTCCCGGAGGGATACTCCTGGGAGCGGACGATGACCTTCGAAGACAAGGGTATCT
GTACGATCCGCAGCGACATCTCGCTGGAAGGGGACTGTTTCTTCCAGAACGTCCGTTTCAAGGGGACCAA
CTTTCCGCCGAACGGCCCGGTCATGCAGAAGAAGACCCTCAAGTGGGAGCCGAGCACGGAGAAGCTGCAC
GTTCGGGACGGCCTCCTGGTCGGCAACATCAACATGGCGCTGCTGCTGGAAGGCGGCGGCCACTACCTAT
GCGACTTCAAGACCACGTACAAAGCGAAGAAGGTCGTCCAGCTGCCCGACGCGCACTTCGTGGACCACCG
CATCGAAATCCTGGGGAACGATTCGGACTACAACAAGGTCAAGTTGTACGAGCACGCTGTGGCACGCTAT
AGCCCGCTCCCGTCGCAGGTCTGGTTCGAAGGCGGCGGCGGGGAGAACCTGTATTTCCAGGACTACAAGG
ACGACGACGACAAGTGATTTAAATAACCCCTTGGGGCCTCTAAACGGGTCTTGAGGGGTTTTTTGTTAAC
TAGCGTACGATCGAATTCCTGCAGCTCACGGTAACTGATGCCGTATTTGCAGTACCAGCGTACGGCCCAC
AGAATGATGTCACGCTGAAAATGCCGGCCTTTGAATGGGTTCATGTGCAGCTCCATCAGCAAAAGGGGAT
GATAAGTTTATCACCACCGACTATTTGCAACAGTGCCGTTGATCGTGCTATGATCGACTGATGTCATCAG
CGGTGGAGTGCAATGTCGTGCAATACGAATGGCGAAAAGCCGAGCTCATCGGTCAGCTTCTCAACCTTGG
GGTTACCCCCGGCGGTGTGCTGCTGGTCCACAGCTCCTTCCGTAGCGTCCGGCCCCTCGAAGATGGGCCA
CTTGGACTGATCGAGGCCCTGCGTGCTACGCTGGGTCCGGGAGGGACGCTCGTCATGCCCTCGTGGTCAG
GTCTGGACGACGAGCCGTTCGATCCTGCCACGTCGCCCGTTACACCGGACCTTGGAGTTGTCTCTGACAC
ATTCTGGCGCCTGCCAAATGTAAAGCGCAGCGCCCATCCATTTGCCTTTGCGGCAGCGGGGCCACAGGCA
GAGCAGATCATCTCTGATCCATTGCCCCTGCCACCTTACTCGCCTGCAAGCCCGGTCGCCCGTGTCCATG
AACTCGATGGGCAGGTACTTCTCCTCGGCGTGGGACACGATGCCAACACGACGCTGCATCTTGCCGAGTT
GATGGCAAAGGTTCCCTATGGGGTGCCGAGACACTGCACCATTCTTCAGGATGGCAAGTTGGTACGCGTC
GATTATCTCGAGAATGACCACTGCTGTGAGCGCTTTGCCTTGGCGGACAGGTGGCTCAAGGAGAAGAGCC
TTCAGAAGGAAGGTCCAGTCGGTCATGCCTTTGCTCGGTTGATCCGCTCCCGCGACATTGTGGCGACAGC
CCTGGGTCAACTGGGCCGAGATCCGTTGATCTTCCTGCATCCGCCAGAGGCGGGATGCGAAGAATGCGAT
GCCGCTCGCCAGTCGATTGGCTGAGCTCATGAGCGGAGAACGAGATGACGTTGGAGGGGCAAGGTCGCGC
TGATTGCTGGGGCAACACGGGGGATCCACTAGTTCCATGAGCGTCAGACCCCGTAGAAAAGATCAAAGGA
TCTTCTTGAGATCCTTTTTTTCTGCGCGTAATCTGCTGCTTGCAAACAAAAAAACCACCGCTACCAGCGG
TGGTTTGTTTGCCGGATCAAGAGCTACCAACTCTTTTTCCGAAGGTAACTGGCTTCAGCAGAGCGCAGAT
ACCAAATACTGTCCTTCTAGTGTAGCCGTAGTTAGGCCACCACTTCAAGAACTCTGTAGCACCGCCTACA
TACCTCGCTCTGCTAATCCTGTTACCAGTGGCTGCTGCCAGTGGCGATAAGTCGTGTCTTACCGGGTTGG
ACTCAAGACGATAGTTACCGGATAAGGCGCAGCGGTCGGGCTGAACGGGGGGTTCGTGCACACAGCCCAG
CTTGGAGCGAACGACCTACACCGAACTGAGATACCTACAGCGTGAGCTATGAGAAAGCGCCACGCTTCCC
GAGGGGAGAAAGGCGGACAGGTATCCGGTAAGCGGCAGGGTCGGAACAGGAGAGCGCACGAGGGAGCTTC
CAGGGGGAAACGCCTGGTATCTTTATAGTCCTGTCGGGTTTCGCCACCTCTGACTTGAGCGTCGATTTTT
GTGATGCTCGTCAGGGGGGCGGAGCCTATGGAAAAACGCCAGCAACGCGGCCTTTTTACGGTTCCTGGCC
TTTTGCTGGCCTTTTGCTCACATGTTCTTTCCTGCGTTATCCCCTGATTCTGTGGATAACCGTATTACCG
CCTTTGAGTGAGCTGATACCGCTCGCCGCAGCCGAACGACCGAGCGCAACGCGTGCGGCCGCGGTACCCG
GGGATCCTCTAGAGTCGACCACCAAGGGCACCATCTCTGCTTGGGCCACCCCGTTGGCCGCAGCCAGCTC
GCTGAGAGCCGTGAACGACAGGGCGAACGCCAGCCCGCCGACGGCGAGGGTTCCGACCGCTGCAACTCCC
GGTGCAACCTTGTCCCGGTCTATTCTCTTCACTGCACCAGCTCCAATCTGGTGTGAATGCCCCTCGTCTG
TTCGCGCAGGCGGGGGGCTCTATTCGTTTGTCAGCATCGAAAGTAGCCAGATCAGGGATGCGTTGCAACC
GCGTATGCCCAGGTCAGAAGAGTCGCACAAGAGTTGCAGACCCCTGGAAAGAAAAATGGCCAGAGGGCGA
AAACACCCTCTGACCAGCGGAGCGGGCGACGGGAATCGAACCCGCGTAGCTAGTTTGGAAGAATGGGTGT
CTGCCGACCACATATGGGCCGGTCAAGATAGGTTTTTACCCCCTCTCGGCTGCATCCTCTAAGTGGAAAG
AAATTGCAGGTCGTAGAAGCGCGTTGAAGCCTGAGAGTTGCACAGGAGTTGCAACCCGGTAGCCTTGTTC
ACGACGAGAGGAGACCTAGTTGGCACGTCGCGGATGGGGATCGCTGAAGACTCAGCGCAGCGGGAGGATC
CAAGCCTCATACGTCAACCCGCAGGACGGTGTGAGGTACTACGCGCTGCAGACCTACGACAACAAGATGG
ACGCCGAAGCCTGGCTCGCGGGCGAGAAGCGGCTCATCGAGATGGAGACCTGGACCCCTCCACAGGACCG
GGCGAAGAAGGCAGCCGCCAGCGCCATCACGCTGGAGGAGTACACCCGGAAGTGGCTCGTGGAGCGCGAC
CTCGCAGACGGCACCAGGGATCTGTACAGCGGGCACGCGGAGCGCCGCATCTACCCGGTGCTAGGTGAAG
TGGCGGTCACAGAGATGACGCCAGCTCTGGTGCGTGCGTGGTGGGCCGGGATGGGTAGGAAGCACCCGAC
TGCCCGCCGGCATGCCTACAACGTCCTCCGGGCGGTGATGAACACAGCGGTCGAGGACAAGCTGATCGCA
GAGAACCCGTGCCGGATCGAGCAGAAGGCAGCCGATGAGCGCGACGTAGAGGCGCTGACGCCTGAGGAGC
TGGACATCGTCGCCGCTGAGATCTTCGAGCACTACCGGATCGCGGCATACATCCTGGCGTGGACGAGCCT
CCGGTTCGGAGAGCTGATCGAGCTTCGCCGCAAGGACATCGTGGACGACGGCATGACGATGAAGCTCCGG
GTGCGCCGTGGCGCTTCCCGCGTGGGGAACAAGATCGTCGTTGGCAACGCCAAGACCGTCCGGTCGAAGC
GTCCTGTGACGGTTCCGCCTCACGTCGCGGAGATGATCCGAGCGCACATGAAGGACCGTACGAAGATGAA
CAAGGGCCCCGAGGCATTCCTGGTGACCACGACGCAGGGCAACCGGCTGTCGAAGTCCGCGTTCACCAAG
TCGCTGAAGCGTGGCTACGCCAAGATCGGTCGGCCGGAACTCCGCATCCACGACCTCCGCGCTGTCGGCG
CTACGTTCGCCGCTCAGGCAGGTGCGACGACCAAGGAGCTGATGGCCCGTCTCGGTCACACGACTCCTAG
GATGGCGATGAAGTACCAGATGGCGTCTGAGGCCCGCGACGAGGCTATCGCTGAGGCGATGTCCAAGCTG
GCCAAGACCTCCTGAAACGCAAAAAGCCCCCCTCCCAAGGACACTGAGTCCTAAAGAGGGGGGTTTCTTG
TCAGTACGCGAAGAACCACGCCTGGCCGCGAGCGCCAGCACCGCCGCTCTGTGCGGAGACCTGGGCACCA
GCCCCGCCGCCGCCAGGAGCATTGCCGTTCCCGCCAGAAATCTAGACGGTGACCACAACGCGCCCGCTTT
GATCGGGGACGTCGAAATATTGGATCGTCGGCACCGTCACGGCCGTGGGAGGCGGCACGATCCGCGACGT
GATGATCGGCCGCATCCCCACGGTGCTGCGCAGTGAGCTCTACGCCATCCCGGCGTTGATCTGTGCGTTC
GCACGCACAGGCCCGGTGTGAGAAGGGTCTCTGACGAGCGGGAGAACTCCCTATCAG
Features (pLannotate 1.2.2; 14 found; start..end, strand, type, name):
     15..32      +  promoter       tight TRE promoter (fragment): Tet-responsive promoter PTight, consisting of seven tet operator sequences followed by the minimal CMV promoter
     46..64      +  promoter       T7 promoter: promoter for bacteriophage T7 RNA polymerase
     80..349     +  CDS            hspR (fragment): HSPR_STRCO - Experimental evidence at transcript level: Swiss-Prot protein existence level 2. Binds to three inverted repeats (IR1-IR3) in the promoter region of the dnaK operon. From Streptomyces coelicolor (strain ATCC BAA-471 / A3(2) / M145).
    458..1144    +  CDS            Dendra2: Dendra2 is a photoconvertible green fluorescent protein published in 2006, derived from Dendronephthya sp.. It has high acid sensitivity.
   1184..1204    +  CDS            FLAG (fragment): FLAG® epitope tag, followed by an enterokinase cleavage site
   1213..1255    +  terminator     T7 terminator (fragment): transcription terminator for bacteriophage T7 RNA polymerase
   1461..2261    +  CDS            ApmR: aminoglycoside 3-N-acetyltransferase type IV ; aac(3)IV; confers resistance to apramycin (Paget and Davies, 1996)
   2328..2345    -  misc_feature   MCS (fragment): pBluescript multiple cloning site
   2386..2974    +  rep_origin     ori: high-copy-number ColE1/pMB1/pBR322/pUC origin of replication
   3142..3170    +  misc_feature   MCS (fragment): pUC18/19 multiple cloning site
   3730..4842    +  CDS            33: VINT_BPML5 - Also known as int. Protein inferred from homology: Swiss-Prot protein existence level 3. Integrase is necessary for integration of the phage into the host genome by site-specific recombination. From Mycobacterium phage L5 (Mycobacteriophage L5).
   4904..5008    -  CDS            32 (fragment): VG32_BPML5 - Protein predicted: Swiss-Prot protein existence level 4. From Mycobacterium phage L5 (Mycobacteriophage L5).
   5064..5168    +  CDS            Y4104_STRCO (fragment): Protein inferred from homology: Swiss-Prot protein existence level 3. From Streptomyces coelicolor (strain ATCC BAA-471 / A3(2) / M145).
   5226..8       +  promoter       tight TRE promoter (fragment) (across the origin): Tet-responsive promoter PTight, consisting of seven tet operator sequences followed by the minimal CMV promoter
