[The description below was written by a language model from this plasmid's Addgene catalogue record and pLannotate feature annotations shown in this document.]
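Description:
pMSR:MSMEG_0713:Dendra is a 5.2 kb E. coli–mycobacteria shuttle construct built on the pMSR:Dendra backbone, catalogued as both a bacterial expression plasmid and an integrating mycobacterial expression vector. In E. coli it replicates from a high-copy ColE1/pUC-type origin and is selected with apramycin through the aac(3)IV acetyltransferase gene. No mycobacterial replication origin is annotated. Instead, the plasmid carries the mycobacteriophage L5 integrase gene together with adjacent L5 sequence, which allows site-specific insertion at the chromosomal L5 attachment site and stable single-copy maintenance in mycobacteria.

The payload is the Mycobacterium smegmatis open reading frame MSMEG_0713, inserted by ligation-independent cloning and fused at its C terminus through a Gly-Ala linker to Dendra2, a green-to-red photoconvertible fluorescent protein, followed by a single FLAG epitope. The record does not state the function of MSMEG_0713. The automated annotation labels this region as a fragment resembling the Streptomyces HspR heat-shock regulator, but that is a homology match rather than a stated function. The listed promoter is pmycTetO, a mycobacterial promoter containing tet operators. The short "tight TRE" fragments in the feature table most likely reflect these operator sequences rather than a mammalian Tet-responsive promoter. A T7 promoter lies just upstream of the coding sequence and a partial T7 terminator follows the FLAG tag, consistent with the stated purpose of T7-driven expression of the fusion in E. coli.

The plasmid belongs to a systematic mycobacterial gene resource. It is suited to protein localisation and photoconversion imaging in mycobacteria, and the FLAG tag allows detection or pull-down of the fusion protein.
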