Addgene plasmid #159078: pMSR:MSMEG_0713:Dendra
Purpose: T7 expression of C-term fluorescent fusion in E. coli
Depositing lab: Keith Derbyshire & Joseph Wade. Depositing organization: Wadsworth Center, New York State Department of Health. Publication: A Mycobacterial Systems Resource for the Research Community. Judd JA, Canestrari J, Clark R, Joseph A, Lapierre P, Lasek-Nesselquist E, Mir M, Palumbo M, Smith C, Stone M, Upadhyay A, Wirth SE, Dedrick RM, Meier CG, Russell DA, Dills A, Dove E, Kester J, Wolf ID, Zhu J, Rubin ER, Fortune S, Hatfull GF, Gray TA, Wade JT, Derbyshire KM. mBio. 2021 Mar 2;12(2). pii: mBio.02401-20. doi: 10.1128/mBio.02401-20. PubMed 33653882.
Backbone
  Vector backbone: pMSR:Dendra
  Vector type: Bacterial Expression ; Integrating Mycobacterial Expression Vector attL5
Growth in bacteria
  Bacterial resistance: Apramycin, 25 μg/mL
  Growth temperature: 37°C
  Growth strain: DH5alpha
  Copy number: High Copy
Gene/Insert
  Gene/Insert name: MSMEG_0713
  Species: M. smegmatis
  Promoter: pmycTetO
  Tag / fusion protein: Gly-Ala Linker/Dendra2/1x Flag Tag (C terminal on insert)
  Cloning method: Ligation Independent Cloning
  Sequencing primers: 5′ TGATAGAGTTTGTCCTCCCTATCAG; 3′ TCCATATGCACCTTGACACG
Terms and licenses: Academic/Nonprofit Terms; Industry Terms: Not Available to Industry
Depositor comments: NCBI reference sequence: CP000480.1. 5' cloning site: Ase1, destroyed during cloning. 3' cloning site: HindIII, not destroyed during cloning
How to cite: pMSR:MSMEG_0713:Dendra was a gift from Keith Derbyshire & Joseph Wade (Addgene plasmid # 159078 ; http://n2t.net/addgene:159078 ; RRID:Addgene_159078)
