>Addgene plasmid #159078 | pMSR:MSMEG_0713:Dendra | depositor partial sequence | sequence record 307020 | insert sequence
ATGAGCGGCAAACGCAACGAAGAAGCCCGTACGTTTCTGATCTCTGTGGCGGCCGAGCTCGCCGGCATGC
ATGCGCAGACCCTGCGCACCTATGACCGGCTGGGCCTGGTCACCCCGCAGCGCACATCCGGTGGCGGGCG
GCGTTATTCGGAACGCGACGTCGACCTGCTGCGAGAGGTGCAGCGGCTGTCCCAGGACGAGGGCGTGAAC
CTGGCCGGCATCAAGCGCATCATCGAGCTGACCAATCAGGTCGACGCGCTTCAGCGCCGGGTCGCCGAGC
TGACCGCCGAGGTCGAGCGACTGCGCAAGCCCAGCACCGCGTTGGTGCTCTGGCAGCCACGGAACAACCG
AAAACGC
